Addgene plasmid #228602: pR-mTFP1
Purpose: Mammalian expression of mTFP1, for MuSIC barcode construction
Depositing lab: Marc Birtwistle. Depositing organization: Clemson University. Publication: Genetically Encoded Fluorescence Barcodes Allow for Single-Cell Analysis via Spectral Flow Cytometry. Lu X, Pritko DJ, Abravanel ME, Huggins JR, Ogunleye O, Biswas T, Ashy KC, Woods SK, Livingston MWT, Blenner MA, Birtwistle MR. ACS Synth Biol. 2025 May 16;14(5):1533-1548. doi: 10.1021/acssynbio.4c00807. Epub 2025 May 6. PubMed 40326708.
Backbone
  Vector backbone: pReceiver
  Backbone manufacturer: Birtwistle lab
  Vector type: Mammalian Expression
Growth in bacteria
  Bacterial resistance: Kanamycin, 50 μg/mL
  Growth temperature: 37°C
  Growth strain: DH5alpha
  Copy number: High Copy
Gene/Insert
  Gene/Insert name: mTFP1
  Species: Synthetic
  Insert size (bp): 708
  Mutation: We introduced some silent mutations to avoid essential restriction enzyme sites.
  Promoter: CMV
  Cloning method: Golden Gate
Terms and licenses: Academic/Nonprofit Terms; Industry Terms: Not Available to Industry
Depositor comments: Please visit https://doi.org/10.1101/2024.10.23.619855 for bioRxiv preprint.
How to cite: pR-mTFP1 was a gift from Marc Birtwistle (Addgene plasmid # 228602 ; http://n2t.net/addgene:228602 ; RRID:Addgene_228602)
