[The description below was written by a language model from this plasmid's Addgene catalogue record and pLannotate feature annotations shown in this document.]
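Description:
pR-mTFP1 is a 4.2 kb mammalian expression plasmid built on the depositing lab's pReceiver backbone, carrying the cyan fluorescent protein mTFP1 under the human cytomegalovirus immediate-early enhancer and promoter. The 708 bp mTFP1 coding sequence, a synthetic version of the constitutively fluorescent, acid-tolerant protein originally derived from Clavularia, was inserted by Golden Gate assembly. It carries silent mutations that remove restriction sites the cloning scheme depends on, leaving the encoded protein unchanged. An SV40 polyadenylation signal downstream of the reading frame terminates the transcript, giving a simple constitutive CMV–mTFP1–poly(A) expression unit with no annotated tags or fusion partners.

The plasmid replicates in E. coli from a high-copy ColE1/pUC-type origin and is selected with kanamycin. Resistance comes from the Tn5 aminoglycoside phosphotransferase gene (NeoR/KanR), which spans the numbering origin of the circular sequence. This gene sits downstream of an SV40 early promoter and is followed by an HSV thymidine kinase polyadenylation signal, an arrangement that would in principle also permit G418 selection in mammalian cells, although the record does not describe such use. A short fragment of the bleomycin-resistance gene lies just after the marker and is probably a non-functional remnant of the Tn5 region. An f1 phage origin is also present.

The stated purpose is mammalian expression of mTFP1 for constructing MuSIC barcodes, genetically encoded combinations of fluorescent proteins read out in single cells by spectral flow cytometry. The plasmid thus likely serves as a single-fluorophore expression construct and a source part for barcode assembly.
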