Features (pLannotate 1.2.2; 10 found; start..end, strand, type, name):
    549..701     +  CDS            ble (fragment): BLE_KLEPN - Experimental evidence at protein level: Swiss-Prot protein existence level 1. Binding protein with a strong affinity to the bleomycin family of antibiotics. Binds to CL990; an antimitotic-antibiotic compound. From Klebsiella pneumoniae.
    760..807     +  polyA_signal   HSV TK poly(A) signal: herpes simplex virus thymidine kinase polyadenylation signal (Cole and Stacy, 1985)
    866..1454    +  rep_origin     ori: high-copy-number ColE1/pMB1/pBR322/pUC origin of replication
   1635..1938    +  enhancer       CMV enhancer: human cytomegalovirus immediate early enhancer
   1939..2142    +  promoter       CMV promoter: human cytomegalovirus (CMV) immediate early promoter
   2196..2903    +  CDS            mTFP1: mTFP1 is a basic (constitutively fluorescent) cyan fluorescent protein published in 2006, derived from Clavularia sp.. It has low acid sensitivity.
   2982..3103    +  polyA_signal   SV40 poly(A) signal: SV40 polyadenylation signal
   3137..3565    -  rep_origin     f1 ori (sequence partly withheld): f1 bacteriophage origin of replication; arrow indicates direction of (+) strand synthesis
   3653..3863    +  promoter       SV40 promoter: SV40 early promoter
   3906..528     +  CDS            NeoR/KanR (across the origin): aminoglycoside phosphotransferase from Tn5; aph(3')-II (or nptII); confers resistance to neomycin, kanamycin, and G418 (Geneticin®)
>Addgene plasmid #228602 | pR-mTFP1 | addgene full sequence | sequence record 452448 | Addgene NGS Result
GACTGGCTGCTATTGGGCGAAGTGCCGGGGCAGGATCTCCTGTCATCTCACCTTGCTCCTGCCGAGAAAG
TATCCATCATGGCTGATGCAATGCGGCGGCTGCATACGCTTGATCCGGCTACCTGCCCATTCGACCACCA
AGCGAAACATCGCATCGAGCGAGCACGTACTCGGATGGAAGCCGGTCTTGTCGATCAGGATGATCTGGAC
GAAGAGCATCAGGGGCTCGCGCCAGCCGAACTGTTCGCCAGGCTCAAGGCGAGCATGCCCGACGGCGAGG
ATCTCGTCGTGACCCATGGCGATGCCTGCTTGCCGAATATCATGGTGGAAAATGGCCGCTTTTCTGGATT
CATCGACTGTGGCCGGCTGGGTGTGGCGGACCGCTATCAGGACATAGCGTTGGCTACCCGTGATATTGCT
GAAGAGCTTGGCGGCGAATGGGCTGACCGCTTCCTCGTGCTTTACGGTATCGCCGCTCCCGATTCGCAGC
GCATCGCCTTCTATCGCCTTCTTGACGAGTTCTTCTGAGCGGGACTCTGGGGTTCGAAATGACCGACCAA
GCGACGCCCAACCTGCCATCACGAGATTTCGATTCCACCGCCGCCTTCTATGAAAGGTTGGGCTTCGGAA
TCGTTTTCCGGGACGCCGGCTGGATGATCCTCCAGCGCGGGGATCTCATGCTGGAGTTCTTCGCCCACCC
TAGGGGGAGGCTAACTGAAACACGGAAGGAGACAATACCGGAAGGAACCCGCGCTATGACGGCAATAAAA
AGACAGAATAAAACGCACGGTGTTGGGTCGTTTGTTCATAAACGCGGTTCGTTCCACTGAGCGTCAGACC
CCGTAGAAAAGATCAAAGGATCTTCTTGAGATCCTTTTTTTCTGCGCGTAATCTGCTGCTTGCAAACAAA
AAAACCACCGCTACCAGCGGTGGTTTGTTTGCCGGATCAAGAGCTACCAACTCTTTTTCCGAAGGTAACT
GGCTTCAGCAGAGCGCAGATACCAAATACTGTTCTTCTAGTGTAGCCGTAGTTAGGCCACCACTTCAAGA
ACTCTGTAGCACCGCCTACATACCTCGCTCTGCTAATCCTGTTACCAGTGGCTGCTGCCAGTGGCGATAA
GTCGTGTCTTACCGGGTTGGACTCAAGACGATAGTTACCGGATAAGGCGCAGCGGTCGGGCTGAACGGGG
GGTTCGTGCACACAGCCCAGCTTGGAGCGAACGACCTACACCGAACTGAGATACCTACAGCGTGAGCTAT
GAGAAAGCGCCACGCTTCCCGAAGGGAGAAAGGCGGACAGGTATCCGGTAAGCGGCAGGGTCGGAACAGG
AGAGCGCACGAGGGAGCTTCCAGGGGGAAACGCCTGGTATCTTTATAGTCCTGTCGGGTTTCGCCACCTC
TGACTTGAGCGTCGATTTTTGTGATGCTCGTCAGGGGGGCGGAGCCTATGGAAAAACGCCAGCAACGCGG
CCTTTTTACGGTTCCTGGCCTTTTGCTGGCCTTTTGCTCACATGTTCTTTCCTGCGTTATCCCCTGATTC
TGTGGATAACCGTATTACCGCCATGCATTAGTTATTAATAGTAATCAATTACGGGGTCATTAGTTCATAG
CCCATATATGGAGTTCCGGCTAGCCGTTACATAACTTACGGTAAATGGCCCGCCTGGCTGACCGCCCAAC
GACCCCCGCCCATTGACGTCAATAATGACGTATGTTCCCATAGTAACGCCAATAGGGACTTTCCATTGAC
GTCAATGGGTGGAGTATTTACGGTAAACTGCCCACTTGGCAGTACATCAAGTGTATCATATGCCAAGTAC
GCCCCCTATTGACGTCAATGACGGTAAATGGCCCGCCTGGCATTATGCCCAGTACATGACCTTATGGGAC
TTTCCTACTTGGCAGTACATCTACGTATTAGTCATCGCTATTACCATGGTGATGCGGTTTTGGCAGTACA
TCAATGGGCGTGGATAGCGGTTTGACTCACGGGGATTTCCAAGTCTCCACCCCATTGACGTCAATGGGAG
TTTGTTTTGGCACCAAAATCAACGGGACTTTCCAAAATGTCGTAACAACTCCGCCCCATTGACGCAAATG
GGCGGTAGGCGTGTACGGTGGGAGGTCTATATAAGCAGAGCTACCGCTGATCAGCCTCGTGCTTACTGGC
TTATCGAAATGGATCCGCCGCCACCATGGTGAGCAAGGGCGAGGAGACTACAATGGGCGTAATCAAGCCC
GACATGAAGATCAAGCTGAAGATGGAGGGCAACGTGAATGGCCACGCCTTCGTGATCGAGGGCGAGGGCG
AGGGCAAGCCCTACGACGGCACCAACACCATCAACCTGGAGGTGAAGGAGGGAGCCCCCCTGCCCTTCTC
CTACGACATTCTGACCACCGCGTTCGCCTACGGCAACAGGGCCTTCACCAAGTACCCCGACGACATCCCC
AACTACTTCAAGCAGTCCTTCCCCGAGGGCTACTCTTGGGAGCGCACCATGACCTTCGAGGACAAGGGCA
TCGTGAAGGTGAAGTCCGACATCTCCATGGAGGAGGACTCCTTCATCTACGAGATACACCTCAAGGGCGA
GAACTTCCCCCCCAACGGCCCCGTGATGCAGAAGAAAACCACCGGCTGGGACGCCTCCACCGAGAGGATG
TACGTGCGCGACGGCGTGCTGAAGGGCGACGTCAAGCACAAGCTGCTGCTGGAGGGCGGCGGCCACCACC
GCGTTGACTTCAAGACCATCTACAGGGCCAAGAAGGCGGTGAAGCTGCCCGACTATCACTTTGTGGACCA
CCGCATCGAGATCCTGAACCACGACAAGGACTACAACAAGGTGACCGTTTACGAGAGCGCCGTGGCCCGC
AACTCCACCGACGGCATGGACGAGCTGTACAAGGGCTCCATGTCTTCATAATTGAAGACGAATTCAGCTT
CTTGAATTCTGAAACATAAAATGAATGCAATTGTTGTTGTTAACTTGTTTATTGCAGCTTATAATGGTTA
CAAATAAAGCAATAGCATCACAAATTTCACAAATAAAGCATTTTTTTCACTGCATTCTAGTTGTGGTTTG
TCCAAACTCATCAATGTATCTTAAGGCGTAAATTGTAAGCGTTAATATTTTGTTAAAATTCGCGTTAAAT
TTTTGTTAAATCAGCTCATTTTTTAACCAATAGGCCGAAATCGGCAAAATCCCTTATAAATCAAAAGAAT
AGACCGAGATAGGGT
[37 nt withheld, positions 3236-3272]
AAAGAACGTGGACTCCAACGTCAAAGG
[49 nt withheld, positions 3300-3348]
T
[91 nt withheld, positions 3350-3440]
G
[124 nt withheld, positions 3442-3565]
CAGTACTTAAAGGAAGAGTCCTGAGGCGGAAAGAACCAGCTGTGGAATGTGTGTCAGTTAGGGTGTGGAA
AGTCCCCAGGCTCCCCAGCAGGCAGAAGTATGCAAAGCATGCATCTCAATTAGTCAGCAACCATAGTCCC
GCCCCTAACTCCGCCCATCCCGCCCCTAACTCCGCCCAGTTCCGCCCATTCTCCGCCCCATGGCTGACTA
ATTTTTTTTATTTATGCAGAGGCCGAGGCCGCCTCGGCCTCTGAGCTATTCCAGAAGTAGTGAGGAGGCT
TTTTTGGAGGCCTAGGCTTTTGCAAAGATCGATCAAGAGACAGGATGAGGATCGTTTCGCATGATTGAAC
AAGATGGATTGCACGCAGGTTCTCCGGCCGCTTGGGTGGAGAGGCTATTCGGCTATGACTGGGCACAACA
GACAATCGGCTGCTCTGATGCCGCCGTGTTCCGGCTGTCAGCGCAGGGGCGCCCGGTTCTTTTTGTCAAG
ACCGACCTGTCCGGTGCCCTGAATGAACTGCAAGACGAGGCAGCGCGGCTATCGTGGCTGGCCACGACGG
GCGTTCCTTGCGCAGCTGTGCTCGACGTTGTCACTGAAGCGGGAAGG
