>Addgene plasmid #228602 | pR-mTFP1 | depositor partial sequence | sequence record 449205 | mTFP1
ATGGTGAGCAAGGGCGAGGAGACTACAATGGGCGTAATCAAGCCCGACATGAAGATCAAGCTGAAGATGG
AGGGCAACGTGAATGGCCACGCCTTCGTGATCGAGGGCGAGGGCGAGGGCAAGCCCTACGACGGCACCAA
CACCATCAACCTGGAGGTGAAGGAGGGAGCCCCCCTGCCCTTCTCCTACGACATTCTGACCACCGCGTTC
GCCTACGGCAACAGGGCCTTCACCAAGTACCCCGACGACATCCCCAACTACTTCAAGCAGTCCTTCCCCG
AGGGCTACTCTTGGGAGCGCACCATGACCTTCGAGGACAAGGGCATCGTGAAGGTGAAGTCCGACATCTC
CATGGAGGAGGACTCCTTCATCTACGAGATACACCTCAAGGGCGAGAACTTCCCCCCCAACGGCCCCGTG
ATGCAGAAGAAAACCACCGGCTGGGACGCCTCCACCGAGAGGATGTACGTGCGCGACGGCGTGCTGAAGG
GCGACGTCAAGCACAAGCTGCTGCTGGAGGGCGGCGGCCACCACCGCGTTGACTTCAAGACCATCTACAG
GGCCAAGAAGGCGGTGAAGCTGCCCGACTATCACTTTGTGGACCACCGCATCGAGATCCTGAACCACGAC
AAGGACTACAACAAGGTGACCGTTTACGAGAGCGCCGTGGCCCGCAACTCCACCGACGGCATGGACGAGC
TGTACAAG
